>Addgene plasmid #77360 | CSNK1G3 gRNA (BRDN0001146183) | addgene full sequence | sequence record 187612 | Addgene Assembled Sequence
CCCGGGTGCAAAGATGGATAAAGTTTTAAACAGAGAGGAATCTTTGCAGCTAATGGACCTTCTAGGTCTT
GAAAGGAGTGGGAATTGGCTCCGGTGCCCGTCAGTGGGCAGAGCGCACATCGCCCACAGTCCCCGAGAAG
TTGGGGGGAGGGGTCGGCAATTGATCCGGTGCCTAGAGAAGGTGGCGCGGGGTAAACTGGGAAAGTGATG
TCGTGTACTGGCTCCGCCTTTTTCCCGAGGGTGGGGGAGAACCGTATATAAGTGCAGTAGTCGCCGTGAA
CGTTCTTTTTCGCAACGGGTTTGCCGCCAGAACACAGGTAAGTGCCGTGTGTGGTTCCCGCGGGCCTGGC
CTCTTTACGGGTTATGGCCCTTGCGTGCCTTGAATTACTTCCACCTGGCTGCAGTACGTGATTCTTGATC
CCGAGCTTCGGGTTGGAAGTGGGTGGGAGAGTTCGAGGCCTTGCGCTTAAGGAGCCCCTTCGCCTCGTGC
TTGAGTTGAGGCCTGGCCTGGGCGCTGGGGCCGCCGCGTGCGAATCTGGTGGCACCTTCGCGCCTGTCTC
GCTGCTTTCGATAAGTCTCTAGCCATTTAAAATTTTTGATGACCTGCTGCGACGCTTTTTTTCTGGCAAG
ATAGTCTTGTAAATGCGGGCCAAGATCTGCACACTGGTATTTCGGTTTTTGGGGCCGCGGGCGGCGACGG
GGCCCGTGCGTCCCAGCGCACATGTTCGGCGAGGCGGGGCCTGCGAGCGCGGCCACCGAGAATCGGACGG
GGGTAGTCTCAAGCTGGCCGGCCTGCTCTGGTGCCTGGCCTCGCGCCGCCGTGTATCGCCCCGCCCTGGG
CGGCAAGGCTGGCCCGGTCGGCACCAGTTGCGTGAGCGGAAAGATGGCCGCTTCCCGGCCCTGCTGCAGG
GAGCTCAAAATGGAGGACGCGGCGCTCGGGAGAGCGGGCGGGTGAGTCACCCACACAAAGGAAAAGGGCC
TTTCCGTCCTCAGCCGTCGCTTCATGTGACTCCACGGAGTACCGGGCGCCGTCCAGGCACCTCGATTAGT
TCTCGAGCTTTTGGAGTACGTCGTCTTTAGGTTGGGGGGAGGGGTTTTATGCGATGGAGTTTCCCCACAC
TGAGTGGGTGGAGACTGAAGTTAGGCCAGCTTGGCACTTGATGTAATTCTCCTTGGAATTTGCCCTTTTT
GAGTTTGGATCTTGGTTCATTCTCAAGCCTCAGACAGTGGTTCAAAGTTTTTTTCTTCCATTTCAGGTGT
CGTGACGTACGGCCACCATGACCGAGTACAAGCCCACGGTGCGCCTCGCCACCCGCGACGACGTCCCCAG
GGCCGTACGCACCCTCGCCGCCGCGTTCGCCGACTACCCCGCCACGCGCCACACCGTCGATCCGGACCGC
CACATCGAGCGGGTCACCGAGCTGCAAGAACTCTTCCTCACGCGCGTCGGGCTCGACATCGGCAAGGTGT
GGGTCGCGGACGACGGCGCCGCCGTGGCGGTCTGGACCACGCCGGAGAGCGTCGAAGCGGGGGCGGTGTT
CGCCGAGATCGGCCCGCGCATGGCCGAGTTGAGCGGTTCCCGGCTGGCCGCGCAGCAACAGATGGAAGGC
CTCCTGGCGCCGCACCGGCCCAAGGAGCCCGCGTGGTTCCTGGCCACCGTCGGAGTCTCGCCCGACCACC
AGGGCAAGGGTCTGGGCAGCGCCGTCGTGCTCCCCGGAGTGGAGGCGGCCGAGCGCGCCGGGGTGCCCGC
CTTCCTGGAGACCTCCGCGCCCCGCAACCTCCCCTTCTACGAGCGGCTCGGCTTCACCGTCACCGCCGAC
GTCGAGGTGCCCGAAGGACCGCGCACCTGGTGCATGACCCGCAAGCCCGGTGCCTGAACGCGTTAAGTCG
ACAATCAACCTCTGGATTACAAAATTTGTGAAAGATTGACTGGTATTCTTAACTATGTTGCTCCTTTTAC
GCTATGTGGATACGCTGCTTTAATGCCTTTGTATCATGCTATTGCTTCCCGTATGGCTTTCATTTTCTCC
TCCTTGTATAAATCCTGGTTGCTGTCTCTTTATGAGGAGTTGTGGCCCGTTGTCAGGCAACGTGGCGTGG
TGTGCACTGTGTTTGCTGACGCAACCCCCACTGGTTGGGGCATTGCCACCACCTGTCAGCTCCTTTCCGG
GACTTTCGCTTTCCCCCTCCCTATTGCCACGGCGGAACTCATCGCCGCCTGCCTTGCCCGCTGCTGGACA
GGGGCTCGGCTGTTGGGCACTGACAATTCCGTGGTGTTGTCGGGGAAATCATCGTCCTTTCCTTGGCTGC
TCGCCTGTGTTGCCACCTGGATTCTGCGCGGGACGTCCTTCTGCTACGTCCCTTCGGCCCTCAATCCAGC
GGACCTTCCTTCCCGCGGCCTGCTGCCGGCTCTGCGGCCTCTTCCGCGTCTTCGCCTTCGCCCTCAGACG
AGTCGGATCTCCCTTTGGGCCGCCTCCCCGCGTCGACTTTAAGACCAATGACTTACAAGGCAGCTGTAGA
TCTTAGCCACTTTTTAAAAGAAAAGGGGGGACTGGAAGGGCTAATTCACTCCCAACGAAGACAAGATCTG
CTTTTTGCTTGTACTGGGTCTCTCTGGTTAGACCAGATCTGAGCCTGGGAGCTCTCTGGCTAACTAGGGA
ACCCACTGCTTAAGCCTCAATAAAGCTTGCCTTGAGTGCTTCAAGTAGTGTGTGCCCGTCTGTTGTGTGA
CTCTGGTAACTAGAGATCCCTCAGACCCTTTTAGTCAGTGTGGAAAATCTCTAGCAGTACGTATAGTAGT
TCATGTCATCTTATTATTCAGTATTTATAACTTGCAAAGAAATGAATATCAGAGAGTGAGAGGAACTTGT
TTATTGCAGCTTATAATGGTTACAAATAAAGCAATAGCATCACAAATTTCACAAATAAAGCATTTTTTTC
ACTGCATTCTAGTTGTGGTTTGTCCAAACTCATCAATGTATCTTATCATGTCTGGCTCTAGCTATCCCGC
CCCTAACTCCGCCCATCCCGCCCCTAACTCCGCCCAGTTCCGCCCATTCTCCGCCCCATGGCTGACTAAT
TTTTTTTATTTATGCAGAGGCCGAGGCCGCCTCGGCCTCTGAGCTATTCCAGAAGTAGTGAGGAGGCTTT
TTTGGAGGCCTAGGGACGTACCCAATTCGCCCTATAGTGAGTCGTATTACGCGCGCTCACTGGCCGTCGT
TTTACAACGTCGTGACTGGGAAAACCCTGGCGTTACCCAACTTAATCGCCTTGCAGCACATCCCCCTTTC
GCCAGCTGGCGTAATAGCGAAGAGGCCCGCACCGATCGCCCTTCCCAACAGTTGCGCAGCCTGAATGGCG
AATGGG
[124 nt withheld, positions 3367-3490]
C
[91 nt withheld, positions 3492-3582]
A
[49 nt withheld, positions 3584-3632]
CCTTTGACGTTGGAGTCCACGTTCTTT
[37 nt withheld, positions 3660-3696]
ACCCTATCTCGGTCTATTCTTTTGATTTATAAGGGATTTTGCCGATTTCGGCCTATTGGTTAAAAAATGA
GCTGATTTAACAAAAATTTAACGCGAATTTTAACAAAATATTAACGCTTACAATTTAGGTGGCACTTTTC
GGGGAAATGTGCGCGGAACCCCTATTTGTTTATTTTTCTAAATACATTCAAATATGTATCCGCTCATGAG
ACAATAACCCTGATAAATGCTTCAATAATATTGAAAAAGGAAGAGTATGAGTATTCAACATTTCCGTGTC
GCCCTTATTCCCTTTTTTGCGGCATTTTGCCTTCCTGTTTTTGCTCACCCAGAAACGCTGGTGAAAGTAA
AAGATGCTGAAGATCAGTTGGGTGCACGAGTGGGTTACATCGAACTGGATCTCAACAGCGGTAAGATCCT
TGAGAGTTTTCGCCCCGAAGAACGTTTTCCAATGATGAGCACTTTTAAAGTTCTGCTATGTGGCGCGGTA
TTATCCCGTATTGACGCCGGGCAAGAGCAACTCGGTCGCCGCATACACTATTCTCAGAATGACTTGGTTG
AGTACTCACCAGTCACAGAAAAGCATCTTACGGATGGCATGACAGTAAGAGAATTATGCAGTGCTGCCAT
AACCATGAGTGATAACACTGCGGCCAACTTACTTCTGACAACGATCGGAGGACCGAAGGAGCTAACCGCT
TTTTTGCACAACATGGGGGATCATGTAACTCGCCTTGATCGTTGGGAACCGGAGCTGAATGAAGCCATAC
CAAACGACGAGCGTGACACCACGATGCCTGTAGCAATGGCAACAACGTTGCGCAAACTATTAACTGGCGA
ACTACTTACTCTAGCTTCCCGGCAACAATTAATAGACTGGATGGAGGCGGATAAAGTTGCAGGACCACTT
CTGCGCTCGGCCCTTCCGGCTGGCTGGTTTATTGCTGATAAATCTGGAGCCGGTGAGCGTGGGTCTCGCG
GTATCATTGCAGCACTGGGGCCAGATGGTAAGCCCTCCCGTATCGTAGTTATCTACACGACGGGGAGTCA
GGCAACTATGGATGAACGAAATAGACAGATCGCTGAGATAGGTGCCTCACTGATTAAGCATTGGTAACTG
TCAGACCAAGTTTACTCATATATACTTTAGATTGATTTAAAACTTCATTTTTAATTTAAAAGGATCTAGG
TGAAGATCCTTTTTGATAATCTCATGACCAAAATCCCTTAACGTGAGTTTTCGTTCCACTGAGCGTCAGA
CCCCGTAGAAAAGATCAAAGGATCTTCTTGAGATCCTTTTTTTCTGCGCGTAATCTGCTGCTTGCAAACA
AAAAAACCACCGCTACCAGCGGTGGTTTGTTTGCCGGATCAAGAGCTACCAACTCTTTTTCCGAAGGTAA
CTGGCTTCAGCAGAGCGCAGATACCAAATACTGTTCTTCTAGTGTAGCCGTAGTTAGGCCACCACTTCAA
GAACTCTGTAGCACCGCCTACATACCTCGCTCTGCTAATCCTGTTACCAGTGGCTGCTGCCAGTGGCGAT
AAGTCGTGTCTTACCGGGTTGGACTCAAGACGATAGTTACCGGATAAGGCGCAGCGGTCGGGCTGAACGG
GGGGTTCGTGCACACAGCCCAGCTTGGAGCGAACGACCTACACCGAACTGAGATACCTACAGCGTGAGCT
ATGAGAAAGCGCCACGCTTCCCGAAGGGAGAAAGGCGGACAGGTATCCGGTAAGCGGCAGGGTCGGAACA
GGAGAGCGCACGAGGGAGCTTCCAGGGGGAAACGCCTGGTATCTTTATAGTCCTGTCGGGTTTCGCCACC
TCTGACTTGAGCGTCGATTTTTGTGATGCTCGTCAGGGGGGCGGAGCCTATGGAAAAACGCCAGCAACGC
GGCCTTTTTACGGTTCCTGGCCTTTTGCTGGCCTTTTGCTCACATGTTCTTTCCTGCGTTATCCCCTGAT
TCTGTGGATAACCGTATTACCGCCTTTGAGTGAGCTGATACCGCTCGCCGCAGCCGAACGACCGAGCGCA
GCGAGTCAGTGAGCGAGGAAGCGGAAGAGCGCCCAATACGCAAACCGCCTCTCCCCGCGCGTTGGCCGAT
TCATTAATGCAGCTGGCACGACAGGTTTCCCGACTGGAAAGCGGGCAGTGAGCGCAACGCAATTAATGTG
AGTTAGCTCACTCATTAGGCACCCCAGGCTTTACACTTTATGCTTCCGGCTCGTATGTTGTGTGGAATTG
TGAGCGGATAACAATTTCACACAGGAAACAGCTATGACCATGATTACGCCAAGCGCGCAATTAACCCTCA
CTAAAGGGAACAAAAGCTGGAGCTGCAAGCTTAATGTAGTCTTATGCAATACTCTTGTAGTCTTGCAACA
TGGTAACGATGAGTTAGCAACATGCCTTACAAGGAGAGAAAAAGCACCGTGCATGCCGATTGGTGGAAGT
AAGGTGGTACGATCGTGCCTTATTAGGAAGGCAACAGACGGGTCTGACATGGATTGGACGAACCACTGAA
TTGCCGCATTGCAGAGATATTGTATTTAAGTGCCTAGCTCGATACATAAACGGGTCTCTCTGGTTAGACC
AGATCTGAGCCTGGGAGCTCTCTGGCTAACTAGGGAACCCACTGCTTAAGCCTCAATAAAGCTTGCCTTG
AGTGCTTCAAGTAGTGTGTGCCCGTCTGTTGTGTGACTCTGGTAACTAGAGATCCCTCAGACCCTTTTAG
TCAGTGTGGAAAATCTCTAGCAGTGGCGCCCGAACAGGGACTTGAAAGCGAAAGGGAAACCAGAGGAGCT
CTCTCGACGCAGGACTCGGCTTGCTGAAGCGCGCACGGCAAGAGGCGAGGGGCGGCGACTGGTGAGTACG
CCAAAAATTTTGACTAGCGGAGGCTAGAAGGAGAGAGATGGGTGCGAGAGCGTCAGTATTAAGCGGGGGA
GAATTAGATCGCGATGGGAAAAAATTCGGTTAAGGCCAGGGGGAAAGAAAAAATATAAATTAAAACATAT
AGTATGGGCAAGCAGGGAGCTAGAACGATTCGCAGTTAATCCTGGCCTGTTAGAAACATCAGAAGGCTGT
AGACAAATACTGGGACAGCTACAACCATCCCTTCAGACAGGATCAGAAGAACTTAGATCATTATATAATA
CAGTAGCAACCCTCTATTGTGTGCATCAAAGGATAGAGATAAAAGACACCAAGGAAGCTTTAGACAAGAT
AGAGGAAGAGCAAAACAAAAGTAAGACCACCGCACAGCAAGCGGCCGCTGATCTTCAGACCTGGAGGAGG
AGATATGAGGGACAATTGGAGAAGTGAATTATATAAATATAAAGTAGTAAAAATTGAACCATTAGGAGTA
GCACCCACCAAGGCAAAGAGAAGAGTGGTGCAGAGAGAAAAAAGAGCAGTGGGAATAGGAGCTTTGTTCC
TTGGGTTCTTGGGAGCAGCAGGAAGCACTATGGGCGCAGCGTCAATGACGCTGACGGTACAGGCCAGACA
ATTATTGTCTGGTATAGTGCAGCAGCAGAACAATTTGCTGAGGGCTATTGAGGCGCAACAGCATCTGTTG
CAACTCACAGTCTGGGGCATCAAGCAGCTCCAGGCAAGAATCCTGGCTGTGGAAAGATACCTAAAGGATC
AACAGCTCCTGGGGATTTGGGGTTGCTCTGGAAAACTCATTTGCACCACTGCTGTGCCTTGGAATGCTAG
TTGGAGTAATAAATCTCTGGAACAGATTTGGAATCACACGACCTGGATGGAGTGGGACAGAGAAATTAAC
AATTACACAAGCTTAATACACTCCTTAATTGAAGAATCGCAAAACCAGCAAGAAAAGAATGAACAAGAAT
TATTGGAATTAGATAAATGGGCAAGTTTGTGGAATTGGTTTAACATAACAAATTGGCTGTGGTATATAAA
ATTATTCATAATGATAGTAGGAGGCTTGGTAGGTTTAAGAATAGTTTTTGCTGTACTTTCTATAGTGAAT
AGAGTTAGGCAGGGATATTCACCATTATCGTTTCAGACCCACCTCCCAACCCCGAGGGGACCCAGAGAGG
GCCTATTTCCCATGATTCCTTCATATTTGCATATACGATACAAGGCTGTTAGAGAGATAATTAGAATTAA
TTTGACTGTAAACACAAAGATATTAGTACAAAATACGTGACGTAGAAAGTAATAATTTCTTGGGTAGTTT
GCAGTTTTAAAATTATGTTTTAAAATGGACTATCATATGCTTACCGTAACTTGAAAGTATTTCGATTTCT
TGGCTTTATATATCTTGTGGAAAGGACGAAACACCGCGATCGGGACACAACACTCGGTTTTAGAGCTAGA
AATAGCAAGTTAAAATAAGGCTAGTCCGTTATCAACTTGAAAAAGTGGCACCGAGTCGGTGCTTTTTTAA
GCTTGGCGTAACTAGATCTTGAGACAAATGGCAGTATTCATCCACAATTTTAAAAGAAAAGGGGGGATTG
GGGGGTACAGTGCAGGGGAAAGAATAGTAGACATAATAGCAACAGACATACAAACTAAAGAATTACAAAA
ACAAATTACAAAAATTCAAAATTTTCGGGTTTATTACAGGGACAGCAGAGATCCACTTTGGCGCCGGCTC
GAGGGGG
Features (pLannotate 1.2.2; 29 found; start..end, strand, type, name):
     14..80      +  CDS            small t antigen (fragment): SV40 (simian virus 40) small t antigen
    106..317     +  promoter       EF-1α core promoter: core promoter for human elongation factor EF-1α
    318..1256    +  intron         EF-1α intron A: intron upstream of the start codon of human EF-1α
   1278..1877    +  CDS            PuroR (fragment): puromycin N-acetyltransferase; pac from Streptomyces; confers resistance to puromycin
   1893..2481    +  misc_feature   WPRE: woodchuck hepatitis virus posttranscriptional regulatory element
   2532..2551    +  misc_feature   cPPT/CTS (fragment): central polypurine tract and central termination sequence of HIV-1
   2553..2786    +  LTR            3' LTR (ΔU3): self-inactivating 3' long terminal repeat (LTR) from HIV-1
   2864..2985    +  polyA_signal   SV40 poly(A) signal: SV40 polyadenylation signal
   3025..3160    +  rep_origin     SV40 ori: SV40 origin of replication
   3181..3199    -  promoter       T7 promoter: promoter for bacteriophage T7 RNA polymerase
   3207..3362    +  CDS            lacZα (fragment): LacZα fragment of β-galactosidase; lacZ fragment
   3367..3795    +  rep_origin     f1 ori (sequence partly withheld): f1 bacteriophage origin of replication; arrow indicates direction of (+) strand synthesis
   3848..3952    +  promoter       AmpR promoter: bla
   3953..4813    +  CDS            AmpR: β-lactamase; bla; confers resistance to ampicillin, carbenicillin, and related antibiotics
   4984..5572    +  rep_origin     ori: high-copy-number ColE1/pMB1/pBR322/pUC origin of replication
   5755..5847    +  CDS            lacI (fragment): lac repressor; lacI; The lac repressor binds to the lac operator to inhibit transcription in E. coli. This inhibition can be relieved by adding lactose or isopropyl-β-D-thiogalactopyranoside (IPTG).
   5860..5881    +  protein_bind   CAP binding site: CAP binding activates transcription in the presence of cAMP. E. coli catabolite activator protein
   5896..5926    +  promoter       lac promoter: promoter for the E. coli lac operon
   5934..5950    +  protein_bind   lac operator: The lac repressor binds to the lac operator to inhibit transcription in E. coli. This inhibition can be relieved by adding lactose or isopropyl-β-D-thiogalactopyranoside (IPTG). lac repressor encoded by lacI
   5995..6013    +  promoter       T3 promoter: promoter for bacteriophage T3 RNA polymerase
   6041..6267    +  promoter       RSV promoter: Rous sarcoma virus enhancer/promoter
   6268..6448    +  LTR            5' LTR (truncated): truncated 5' long terminal repeat (LTR) from HIV-1
   6495..6620    +  misc_feature   HIV-1 Ψ: packaging signal of human immunodeficiency virus type 1
   6604..6967    +  CDS            HIV-1 gag (fragment): gag protein from human immunodeficiency virus 1; gag
   7113..7346    +  misc_feature   RRE: The Rev response element (RRE) of HIV-1 allows for Rev-dependent mRNA export from the nucleus to the cytoplasm.
   7723..7749    +  CDS            Rev (fragment): human immunodeficiency virus 1 (HIV-1) Rev protein; rev; enhances nuclear export of unspliced and incompletely spliced viral mRNAs
   7753..7993    +  promoter       U6 promoter: RNA polymerase III promoter for human U6 snRNA
   8023..8098    +  misc_RNA       gRNA scaffold: guide RNA scaffold for the Streptococcus pyogenes CRISPR/Cas9 system
   8154..8271    +  misc_feature   cPPT/CTS: central polypurine tract and central termination sequence of HIV-1
