[The description below was written by a language model from this plasmid's Addgene catalogue record and pLannotate feature annotations shown in this document.]
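Description:
CSNK1G3 gRNA (BRDN0001146183) is a third-generation lentiviral single-guide RNA plasmid built on the lentiGuide-Puro backbone and designed to target human CSNK1G3 (casein kinase 1 gamma 3), with the guide chosen to match several annotated transcript variants of the gene. It is propagated in E. coli as a high-copy plasmid through a ColE1/pUC-type origin with ampicillin selection from the β-lactamase gene. The bacterial portion also carries an f1 origin, lac promoter/operator remnants, T7 and T3 promoters, and an SV40 origin and polyadenylation signal.

The lentiviral transfer cassette begins with an RSV promoter fused to a truncated HIV-1 5' LTR, which makes genomic RNA production in packaging cells Tat-independent. This is followed by the Ψ packaging signal with a gag fragment and the Rev response element for Rev-dependent nuclear export. Within the proviral region, a human U6 RNA polymerase III promoter drives the targeting spacer joined to the Streptococcus pyogenes Cas9 guide RNA scaffold. A cPPT/CTS element lies downstream of it. A separate EF-1α core promoter with its intron A expresses puromycin N-acetyltransferase, allowing selection of transduced mammalian cells, and a WPRE enhances expression of this transcript. The cassette ends in a U3-deleted, self-inactivating 3' LTR.

The plasmid does not encode Cas9, so it is meant to be used with a separate Cas9 vector or in cells that already express Cas9. It is an individual clone associated with a human kinome guide library and is suited to knockout of CSNK1G3 by lentiviral delivery.
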