Addgene plasmid #77360: CSNK1G3 gRNA (BRDN0001146183)
Purpose: 3rd generation lentiviral gRNA plasmid targeting human CSNK1G3
Depositing lab: John Doench & David Root. Depositing organization: Broad Institute. Publication: Optimized sgRNA design to maximize activity and minimize off-target effects of CRISPR-Cas9. Doench JG, Fusi N, Sullender M, Hegde M, Vaimberg EW, Donovan KF, Smith I, Tothova Z, Wilen C, Orchard R, Virgin HW, Listgarten J, Root DE. Nat Biotechnol. 2016 Jan 18. doi: 10.1038/nbt.3437. PubMed 26780180.
Backbone
  Vector backbone: lentiGuide-Puro
  Backbone manufacturer: Zhang Lab (Addgene plasmid # 52963)
  Vector type: Mammalian Expression, Lentiviral, CRISPR
  Selectable markers: Puromycin
Growth in bacteria
  Bacterial resistance: Ampicillin, 100 μg/mL
  Growth temperature: 37°C
  Growth strain: DH5alpha
  Copy number: High Copy
Gene/Insert
  Gene/Insert name: CSNK1G3 (alt names: CSNK1G3; NM_001031812.3)
  gRNA/shRNA sequence: CGATCGGGACACAACACTCG
  Species: H. sapiens (human)
  Entrez Gene: CSNK1G3 (a.k.a. CKI-gamma 3, CSNK1G3L)
  Promoter: hU6
  Cloning method: Unknown
  Sequencing primers: 5′ U6-F; 3′ pS2-R
Terms and licenses: Academic/Nonprofit Terms; Industry Terms: Not Available to Industry
Depositor comments: The gRNA was designed to target the following Genbank reference sequence(s): NM_001031812.3,NM_001044723.2,NM_001270572.1,NM_004384.4. Note that this plasmid does NOT contain Cas9. It should be used in conjunction with lentiCas9-Blast (Addgene #52962) or otherwise with cell lines already expressing Cas9. Browse the full kinome gRNA library at http://www.addgene.org/pooled-library/broadgpp-human-kinome/ or visit http://www.broadinstitute.org/rnai/public/ for detailed protocols and information.
How to cite: CSNK1G3 gRNA (BRDN0001146183) was a gift from John Doench & David Root (Addgene plasmid # 77360 ; http://n2t.net/addgene:77360 ; RRID:Addgene_77360)
