>Addgene plasmid #77360 | CSNK1G3 gRNA (BRDN0001146183) | depositor partial sequence | sequence record 144820 | Target Sequence
CGATCGGGACACAACACTCG
