>Addgene plasmid #77360 | CSNK1G3 gRNA (BRDN0001146183) | addgene partial sequence | sequence record 187611 | hU6-F
GTAGAAAGTAATAATTTCTTGGGTAGTTTGCAGTTTTAAAATTATGTTTTAAAATGGACTATCATATGCT
TACCGTAACTTGAAAGTATTTCGATTTCTTGGCTTTATATATCTTGTGGAAAGGACGAAACACCGCGATC
GGGACACAACACTCGGTTTTAGAGCTAGAAATAGCAAGTTAAAATAAGGCTAGTCCGTTATCAACTTGAA
AAAGTGGCACCGAGTCGGTGCTTTTTTAAGCTTGGCGTAACTAGATCTTGAGACAAATGGCAGTATTCAT
CCACAATTTTAAAAGAAAAGGGGGGATTGGGGGGTACAGTGCAGGGGAAAGAATAGTAGACATAATAGCA
ACAGACATACAAACTAAAGAATTACAAAAACAAATTACAAAAATTCAAAATTTTCGGGTTTATTACAGGG
ACAGCAGAGATCCACTTTGGCGCCGGCTCGAGGGGGCCCGGGTGCAAAGATGGATAAAGTTTTAAACAGA
GAGGAATCTTTGCAGCTAATGGACCTTCTAGGTCTTGAAAGGAGTGGGAATTGGCTCCGGTGCCCGTCAG
TGGGCAGAGC
